Addgene plasmid #235636: pCAGEN_C74_eMagAF_V5_NES
Purpose: Encodes fusion protein of ALIBi C-terminal fragment (residues 74-321), eMagAF (enhanced Magnet, acidic, fast), V5, nuclear export sequence (order reversed)
Depositing lab: Maria Barna. Depositing organization: Stanford University. Publication: A subcellular map of translational machinery composition and regulation at the single-molecule level. Zhang Z, Xu A, Bai Y, Chen Y, Cates K, Kerr C, Bermudez A, Susanto TT, Wysong K, Garcia Marques FJ, Nolan GP, Pitteri S, Barna M. Science. 2025 Mar 7;387(6738):eadn2623. doi: 10.1126/science.adn2623. Epub 2025 Mar 7. PubMed 40048539.
Backbone
  Vector backbone: pCAGEN
  Vector type: Mammalian Expression
Growth in bacteria
  Bacterial resistance: Ampicillin, 100 μg/mL
  Growth temperature: 37°C
  Growth strain: DH5alpha
  Copy number: High Copy
Gene/Insert
  Gene/Insert name: ALIBi C-terminal fragment (alt name: C74-eMagAF-V5-NES)
  Species: Synthetic
  Mutation: residues 74-321
  Tag / fusion protein: eMagAF-V5-NES (C terminal on insert)
  Cloning method: Gibson Cloning
Terms and licenses: Academic/Nonprofit Terms; Industry Terms: Not Available to Industry
How to cite: pCAGEN_C74_eMagAF_V5_NES was a gift from Maria Barna (Addgene plasmid # 235636 ; http://n2t.net/addgene:235636 ; RRID:Addgene_235636)
