[The description below was written by a language model from this plasmid's Addgene catalogue record and pLannotate feature annotations shown in this document.]
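Description:
pCAGEN_C74_eMagAF_V5_NES is a mammalian expression plasmid built on the pCAGEN backbone. It is maintained in E. coli through a high-copy ColE1/pUC-type origin and selected with ampicillin via the β-lactamase gene and its native promoter. Expression in mammalian cells is driven by the composite CAG promoter, annotated here as the CMV immediate-early enhancer, the chicken β-actin promoter and a chimeric β-actin/β-globin intron. The transcript is terminated by the rabbit β-globin polyadenylation signal. The short HBB "CDS" fragments flanking the insert are most likely residual β-globin sequence from the CAG cassette rather than part of the payload. The backbone also carries an SV40 origin with a partial SV40 promoter and SV40 poly(A) signal, plus remnants of lac regulatory sequence.

The synthetic insert, assembled by Gibson cloning, encodes the C-terminal fragment (residues 74–321) of ALIBi. The feature table matches this fragment to E. coli BirA, the biotin ligase, which suggests ALIBi is a BirA-derived enzyme. It is fused at its C terminus to eMagAF, described as an enhanced, acidic, fast Magnet domain. The annotation tool labels this domain as the related nMag variant of the Vivid blue-light photoreceptor, which heterodimerizes with a positive Magnet partner under blue light. A V5 epitope tag follows for detection. The record also lists a nuclear export sequence, which would bias the protein toward the cytoplasm, but it is not separately annotated.

This design implies a split, light-inducible system in which the fragment is reconstituted with a complementary N-terminal half carried on another construct, although the record does not describe that partner. The associated publication concerns subcellular mapping of the translational machinery, which is consistent with a proximity-labelling application.
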