Features (pLannotate 1.2.2; 20 found; start..end, strand, type, name):
      5..384     +  enhancer       CMV enhancer: human cytomegalovirus immediate early enhancer
    386..661     +  promoter       chicken β-actin promoter: No description available
    662..1678    +  intron         chimeric intron: chimera between introns from chicken β-actin and rabbit β-globin
   1676..1732    +  CDS            HBB (fragment): HBB_LEPEU - Experimental evidence at protein level: Swiss-Prot protein existence level 1. Involved in oxygen transport from the lung to the various peripheral tissues. From Lepus europaeus (European hare).
   1738..2484    +  CDS            birA (fragment): BIRA_ECOLI - Also known as bioR, dhbB. Experimental evidence at protein level: Swiss-Prot protein existence level 1. Acts both as a biotin--[acetyl-CoA-carboxylase] ligase and a biotin-operon repressor. In the presence of ATP, BirA activates biotin to form the BirA-biotinyl-5'-adenylate (BirA-bio-5'-AMP or holoBirA) complex. HoloBirA can either transfer the biotinyl moiety to the biotin carboxyl carrier protein (BCCP) subunit of acetyl-CoA carboxylase, or bind to the biotin operator site and inhibit transcription of the operon. From Escherichia coli (strain K12).
   2518..2967    +  CDS            nMagHigh1: "negative Magnet" variant of an N-terminally truncated Vivid (VVD) blue light photoreceptor from Neurospora crassa (Kawano et al., 2015) rapidly heterodimerizes with pMag or pMagFast2 upon blue light irradiation
   2977..3018    +  CDS            V5 tag: epitope tag from simian virus 5
   3080..3151    +  CDS            HBB (fragment): HBB_PONPY - Experimental evidence at transcript level: Swiss-Prot protein existence level 2. Involved in oxygen transport from the lung to the various peripheral tissues. From Pongo pygmaeus (Bornean orangutan).
   3222..3277    +  polyA_signal   β-globin poly(A) signal: rabbit β-globin polyadenylation signal (Gil and Proudfoot, 1987)
   3662..3678    -  protein_bind   lac operator: The lac repressor binds to the lac operator to inhibit transcription in E. coli. This inhibition can be relieved by adding lactose or isopropyl-β-D-thiogalactopyranoside (IPTG). lac repressor encoded by lacI
   3686..3716    -  promoter       lac promoter: promoter for the E. coli lac operon
   3731..3752    -  protein_bind   CAP binding site: CAP binding activates transcription in the presence of cAMP. E. coli catabolite activator protein
   3765..3804    -  CDS            lacI (fragment): lac repressor; lacI; The lac repressor binds to the lac operator to inhibit transcription in E. coli. This inhibition can be relieved by adding lactose or isopropyl-β-D-thiogalactopyranoside (IPTG).
   3811..3833    +  promoter       SV40 promoter (fragment): SV40 enhancer and early promoter
   3857..3992    +  rep_origin     SV40 ori: SV40 origin of replication
   4012..4146    +  polyA_signal   SV40 poly(A) signal: SV40 polyadenylation signal
   4148..4202    -  CDS            lacI (fragment): lac repressor; lacI; The lac repressor binds to the lac operator to inhibit transcription in E. coli. This inhibition can be relieved by adding lactose or isopropyl-β-D-thiogalactopyranoside (IPTG).
   4385..4973    -  rep_origin     ori: high-copy-number ColE1/pMB1/pBR322/pUC origin of replication
   5144..6004    -  CDS            AmpR: β-lactamase; bla; confers resistance to ampicillin, carbenicillin, and related antibiotics
   6005..6109    -  promoter       AmpR promoter: bla
>Addgene plasmid #235636 | pCAGEN_C74_eMagAF_V5_NES | addgene full sequence | sequence record 467579 | Addgene NGS Result
GGTCGACATTGATTATTGACTAGTTATTAATAGTAATCAATTACGGGGTCATTAGTTCATAGCCCATATA
TGGAGTTCCGCGTTACATAACTTACGGTAAATGGCCCGCCTGGCTGACCGCCCAACGACCCCCGCCCATT
GACGTCAATAATGACGTATGTTCCCATAGTAACGCCAATAGGGACTTTCCATTGACGTCAATGGGTGGAG
TATTTACGGTAAACTGCCCACTTGGCAGTACATCAAGTGTATCATATGCCAAGTACGCCCCCTATTGACG
TCAATGACGGTAAATGGCCCGCCTGGCATTATGCCCAGTACATGACCTTATGGGACTTTCCTACTTGGCA
GTACATCTACGTATTAGTCATCGCTATTACCATGGTCGAGGTGAGCCCCACGTTCTGCTTCACTCTCCCC
ATCTCCCCCCCCTCCCCACCCCCAATTTTGTATTTATTTATTTTTTAATTATTTTGTGCAGCGATGGGGG
CGGGGGGGGGGGGGGSGCGCGCCAGGCGGGGCGGGGCGGGGCGAGGGGCGGGGCGGGGCGAGGCGGAGAG
GTGCGGCGGCAGCCAATCAGAGCGGCGCGCTCCGAAAGTTTCCTTTTATGGCGAGGCGGCGGCGGCGGCG
GCCCTATAAAAAGCGAAGCGCGCGGCGGGCGGGAGTCGCTGCGCGCTGCCTTCGCCCCGTGCCCCGCTCC
GCCGCCGCCTCGCGCCGCCCGCCCCGGCTCTGACTGACCGCGTTACTCCCACAGGTGAGCGGGCGGGACG
GCCCTTCTCCTCCGGGCTGTAATTAGCGCTTGGTTTAATGACGGCTTGTTTCTTTTCTGTGGCTGCGTGA
AAGCCTTGAGGGGCTCCGGGAGGGCCCTTTGTGCGGGGGGAGCGGCTCGGGGGGTGCGTGCGTGTGTGTG
TGCGTGGGGAGCGCCGCGTGCGGCTCCGCGCTGCCCGGCGGCTGTGAGCGCTGCGGGCGCGGCGCGGGGC
TTTGTGCGCTCCGCAGTGTGCGCGAGGGGAGCGCGGCCGGGGGCGGTGCCCCGCGGTGCGGGGGGGGCTG
CGAGGGGAACAAAGGCTGCGTGCGGGGTGTGTGCGTGGGGGGGTGAGCAGGGGGTGTGGGCGCGTCGGTC
GGGCTGCAACCCCCCCTGCACCCCCCTCCCCGAGTTGCTGAGCACGGCCCGGCTTCGGGTGCGGGGCTCC
GTACGGGGCGTGGCGCGGGGCTCGCCGTGCCGGGCGGGGGGTGGCGGCAGGTGGGGGTGCCGGGCGGGGC
GGGGCCGCCTCGGGCCGGGGAGGGCTCGGGGGAGGGGCGCGGCGGCCCCCGGAGCGCCGGCGGCTGTCGA
GGCGCGGCGAGCCGCAGCCATTGCCTTTTATGGTAATCGTGCGAGAGGGCGCAGGGACTTCCTTTGTCCC
AAATCTGTGCGGAGCCGAAATCTGGGAGGCGCCGCCGCACCCCCTCTAGCGGGCGCGGGGCGAAGCGGTG
CGGCGCCGGCAGGAAGGAAATGGGCGGGGAGGGCCTTCGTGCGTCGCCGCGCCGCCGTCCCCTTCTCCCT
CTCCAGCCTCGGGGCTGTCCGCGGGGGGACGGCTGCCTTCGGGGGGGACGGGGCAGGGCGGGGTTCGGCT
TCTGGCGTGTGACCGGCGGCTCTAGAGCCTCTGCTAACCATGTTCATGCCTTCTTCTTTTTCCTACAGCT
CCTGGGCAACGTGCTGGTTATTGTGCTGTCTCATCATTTTGGCAAAGAATTCCTCGAATGGGACAACTGG
ACGGTGGGAGTGTTGCCGTCCTCCCTGTGATCGACTCCACGAACCAGTACTTGCTGGACCGCATCGGCGA
GCTTAAAAGCGGAGATGCTTGTATCGCTGAATACCAGCAGGCCGGGCGCGGCAGACGGGGCCGGAAGTGG
TTCTCTCCTTTTGGCGCAAATCTGTACCTTTCTATGTTCTGGAGGCTGGAACAGGGACCAGCAGCCGCAA
TCGGCTTGTCCCTGGTCATTGGGATTGTGATGGCCGAAGTTCTCAGAAAGCTGGGAGCTGATAAGGTGAG
GGTTAAATGGCCTAACGATCTGTATTTGCAGGACCGGAAACTGGCCGGAATACTGGTGGAGCTGACTGGC
AAGACTGGCGACGCCGCTCAGATAGTCATCGGAGCCGGTATAAATATGGCCATGAGGCGCGTCGAGGAAT
CCGTGGTGAACCAAGGCTGGATCACCTTGCAAGAGGCCGGTATTAACCTGGATAGAAACACCCTGGCCGC
TATGCTGATACGCGAACTGCGCGCCGCCCTGGAACTGTTCGAGCAGGAGGGACTCGCTCCATATCTGAGT
CGCTGGGAAAAATTGGATAACTTCATAAACCGACCCGTGAAGCTGATCATCGGCGACAAGGAAATTTTCG
GAATCTCTCGCGGCATCGATAAACAGGGGGCATTGCTGCTCGAGCAGGATGGGATTATTAAGCCATGGAT
GGGCGGGGAAATCTCCCTTAGATCTGCAGAGAAGGGCAGTGGATCCGGCGGCAGTGGATCCGGCGGACAC
ACTCTTTACGCCCCTGGAGGATACGACATTATGGGATATTTGGATCAGATTGCGAACCGCCCAAACCCTC
AGGTCGAACTGGGGCCTGTGGACCTGTCATGTGCCCTGATCCTGTGCGATCTGAAGCAAAAGGACACTCC
GATCGTCTACGCCTCGGAAGCCTTCTTGGAGATGACCGGATACAACAGACATGAGGTGCTCGGCAGGAAC
TGCAGATTCCTGCAGTCCCCCGACGGGATGGTGAAACCAAAGTCGACTCGCAAATATGTGGACTCGAACA
CGATCTTCACCATCAAGAAGGCCATCGACCGGAACGCCGAGGTCCAGGTGGAGGTGGTCAACTTTAAGAA
GAACGGCCAGCGGTTCGTGAACTTTCTGACCATCATTCCGGTCCGGGATGAAACCGGAGAGTACAGATAC
TCCATCGGATTCCAGTGCGAAACCGAAGGATCCTCTGGTAAGCCTATCCCTAACCCTCTCCTCGGTCTCG
ATTCTACGGGCAGTAGCCTGCAGAAGAAGCTGGAGGAGCTGGAACTGTGATCGAGGATATCGCGGCCGCA
CTCCTCAGGTGCAGGCTGCCTATCAGAAGGTGGTGGCTGGTGTGGCCAATGCCCTGGCTCACAAATACCA
CTGAGATCTTTTTCCCTCTGCCAAAAATTATGGGGACATCATGAAGCCCCTTGAGCATCTGACTTCTGGC
TAATAAAGGAAATTTATTTTCATTGCAATAGTGTGTTGGAATTTTTTGTGTCTCTCACTCGGAAGGACAT
ATGGGAGGGCAAATCATTTAAAACATCAGAATGAGTATTTGGTTTAGAGTTTGGCAACATATGCCCATAT
GCTGGCTGCCATGAACAAAGGTTGGCTATAAAGAGGTCATCAGTATATGAAACAGCCCCCTGCTGTCCAT
TCCTTATTCCATAGAAAAGCCTTGACTTGAGGTTAGATTTTTTTTATATTTTGTTTTGTGTTATTTTTTT
CTTTAACATCCCTAAAATTTTCCTTACATGTTTTACTAGCCAGATTTTTCCTCCTCTCCTGACTACTCCC
AGTCATAGCTGTCCCTCTTCTCTTATGGAGATCCCTCGACCTGCAGCCCAAGCTTGGCGTAATCATGGTC
ATAGCTGTTTCCTGTGTGAAATTGTTATCCGCTCACAATTCCACACAACATACGAGCCGGAAGCATAAAG
TGTAAAGCCTGGGGTGCCTAATGAGTGAGCTAACTCACATTAATTGCGTTGCGCTCACTGCCCGCTTTCC
AGTCGGGAAACCTGTCGTGCCAGCGGATCCGCATCTCAATTAGTCAGCAACCATAGTCCCGCCCCTAACT
CCGCCCATCCCGCCCCTAACTCCGCCCAGTTCCGCCCATTCTCCGCCCCATGGCTGACTAATTTTTTTTA
TTTATGCAGAGGCCGAGGCCGCCTCGGCCTCTGAGCTATTCCAGAAGTAGTGAGGAGGCTTTTTTGGAGG
CCTAGGCTTTTGCAAAAAGCTAACTTGTTTATTGCAGCTTATAATGGTTACAAATAAAGCAATAGCATCA
CAAATTTCACAAATAAAGCATTTTTTTCACTGCATTCTAGTTGTGGTTTGTCCAAACTCATCAATGTATC
TTATCATGTCTGGATCCGCTGCATTAATGAATCGGCCAACGCGCGGGGAGAGGCGGTTTGCGTATTGGGC
GCTCTTCCGCTTCCTCGCTCACTGACTCGCTGCGCTCGGTCGTTCGGCTGCGGCGAGCGGTATCAGCTCA
CTCAAAGGCGGTAATACGGTTATCCACAGAATCAGGGGATAACGCAGGAAAGAACATGTGAGCAAAAGGC
CAGCAAAAGGCCAGGAACCGTAAAAAGGCCGCGTTGCTGGCGTTTTTCCATAGGCTCCGCCCCCCTGACG
AGCATCACAAAAATCGACGCTCAAGTCAGAGGTGGCGAAACCCGACAGGACTATAAAGATACCAGGCGTT
TCCCCCTGGAAGCTCCCTCGTGCGCTCTCCTGTTCCGACCCTGCCGCTTACCGGATACCTGTCCGCCTTT
CTCCCTTCGGGAAGCGTGGCGCTTTCTCATAGCTCACGCTGTAGGTATCTCAGTTCGGTGTAGGTCGTTC
GCTCCAAGCTGGGCTGTGTGCACGAACCCCCCGTTCAGCCCGACCGCTGCGCCTTATCCGGTAACTATCG
TCTTGAGTCCAACCCGGTAAGACACGACTTATCGCCACTGGCAGCAGCCACTGGTAACAGGATTAGCAGA
GCGAGGTATGTAGGCGGTGCTACAGAGTTCTTGAAGTGGTGGCCTAACTACGGCTACACTAGAAGAACAG
TATTTGGTATCTGCGCTCTGCTGAAGCCAGTTACCTTCGGAAAAAGAGTTGGTAGCTCTTGATCCGGCAA
ACAAACCACCGCTGGTAGCGGTGGTTTTTTTGTTTGCAAGCAGCAGATTACGCGCAGAAAAAAAGGATCT
CAAGAAGATCCTTTGATCTTTTCTACGGGGTCTGACGCTCAGTGGAACGAAAACTCACGTTAAGGGATTT
TGGTCATGAGATTATCAAAAAGGATCTTCACCTAGATCCTTTTAAATTAAAAATGAAGTTTTAAATCAAT
CTAAAGTATATATGAGTAAACTTGGTCTGACAGTTACCAATGCTTAATCAGTGAGGCACCTATCTCAGCG
ATCTGTCTATTTCGTTCATCCATAGTTGCCTGACTCCCCGTCGTGTAGATAACTACGATACGGGAGGGCT
TACCATCTGGCCCCAGTGCTGCAATGATACCGCGAGACCCACGCTCACCGGCTCCAGATTTATCAGCAAT
AAACCAGCCAGCCGGAAGGGCCGAGCGCAGAAGTGGTCCTGCAACTTTATCCGCCTCCATCCAGTCTATT
AATTGTTGCCGGGAAGCTAGAGTAAGTAGTTCGCCAGTTAATAGTTTGCGCAACGTTGTTGCCATTGCTA
CAGGCATCGTGGTGTCACGCTCGTCGTTTGGTATGGCTTCATTCAGCTCCGGTTCCCAACGATCAAGGCG
AGTTACATGATCCCCCATGTTGTGCAAAAAAGCGGTTAGCTCCTTCGGTCCTCCGATCGTTGTCAGAAGT
AAGTTGGCCGCAGTGTTATCACTCATGGTTATGGCAGCACTGCATAATTCTCTTACTGTCATGCCATCCG
TAAGATGCTTTTCTGTGACTGGTGAGTACTCAACCAAGTCATTCTGAGAATAGTGTATGCGGCGACCGAG
TTGCTCTTGCCCGGCGTCAATACGGGATAATACCGCGCCACATAGCAGAACTTTAAAAGTGCTCATCATT
GGAAAACGTTCTTCGGGGCGAAAACTCTCAAGGATCTTACCGCTGTTGAGATCCAGTTCGATGTAACCCA
CTCGTGCACCCAACTGATCTTCAGCATCTTTTACTTTCACCAGCGTTTCTGGGTGAGCAAAAACAGGAAG
GCAAAATGCCGCAAAAAAGGGAATAAGGGCGACACGGAAATGTTGAATACTCATACTCTTCCTTTTTCAA
TATTATTGAAGCATTTATCAGGGTTATTGTCTCATGAGCGGATACATATTTGAATGTATTTAGAAAAATA
AACAAATAGGGGTTCCGCGCACATTTCCCCGAAAAGTGCCACCTG
